Addgene plasmid #111193: ECFP-IKB
Purpose: fluorescent fusion protein
Depositing lab: Johannes A. Schmid. Depositing organization: Medical University of Vienna. Publication: Dynamics of NF kappa B and Ikappa Balpha studied with green fluorescent protein (GFP) fusion proteins. Investigation of GFP-p65 binding to DNa by fluorescence resonance energy transfer. Schmid JA, Birbach A, Hofer-Warbinek R, Pengg M, Burner U, Furtmuller PG, Binder BR, de Martin R. J Biol Chem. 2000 Jun 2;275(22):17035-42. doi: 10.1074/jbc.M000291200. PubMed 10747893.
Backbone
  Vector backbone: pECFP-C1
  Backbone manufacturer: Clontech
  Vector type: Mammalian Expression
  Selectable markers: Neomycin (select with G418)
Growth in bacteria
  Bacterial resistance: Kanamycin, 50 μg/mL
  Growth temperature: 37°C
  Growth strain: DH5alpha
  Copy number: High Copy
Gene/Insert
  Gene/Insert name: IKB-alpha (alt name: NFKBIA)
  Species: Sus scrofa
  Tag / fusion protein: ECFP (N terminal on backbone)
  Cloning method: Restriction Enzyme; 5′ cloning site Unknown (unknown if destroyed)
Terms and licenses: Academic/Nonprofit Terms; Industry Terms: Not Available to Industry
How to cite: ECFP-IKB was a gift from Johannes A. Schmid (Addgene plasmid # 111193 ; http://n2t.net/addgene:111193 ; RRID:Addgene_111193)
