[The description below was written by a language model from this plasmid's Addgene catalogue record and pLannotate feature annotations shown in this document.]
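Description:
ECFP-IKB is a mammalian expression plasmid built on the Clontech pECFP-C1 backbone that produces pig (Sus scrofa) IκBα (NFKBIA) fused at its N terminus to enhanced cyan fluorescent protein. In the sequenced 5.8 kb record, the human cytomegalovirus immediate-early enhancer and promoter drive the ECFP coding sequence. This is followed by the multiple cloning site, which acts as a linker, then the NFKBIA open reading frame, and transcription ends at an SV40 polyadenylation signal. The restriction sites used to insert the gene are not recorded.

The plasmid replicates in E. coli at high copy from a ColE1/pUC-type origin and also carries an f1 phage origin. A single Tn5 aminoglycoside phosphotransferase (NeoR/KanR) gene serves both hosts: a bacterial bla-type promoter gives kanamycin resistance in bacteria, while the SV40 enhancer/early promoter and an HSV TK poly(A) signal allow G418 selection of stably transfected mammalian cells. The short ble, bGH poly(A) and large T antigen matches in the annotation are fragments, probably vestigial backbone sequence rather than functional parts.

IκBα holds NF-κB/Rel dimers in the cytoplasm by masking their nuclear localization signals, and it is phosphorylated, ubiquitinated and degraded when cells are stimulated by proinflammatory signals. The cyan-tagged version therefore allows its localization, turnover and movement to be followed in living cells. The associated publication title shows that such fusions were used to study NF-κB and IκBα dynamics, including fluorescence resonance energy transfer measurements. ECFP is a common FRET donor, so the construct suits interaction studies with partners carrying a compatible fluorescent tag.
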