Features (pLannotate 1.2.2; 16 found; start..end, strand, type, name):
    114..702     -  rep_origin     ori: high-copy-number ColE1/pMB1/pBR322/pUC origin of replication
    924..940     +  polyA_signal   bGH poly(A) signal (fragment): bovine growth hormone polyadenylation signal
   1031..1078    -  polyA_signal   HSV TK poly(A) signal: herpes simplex virus thymidine kinase polyadenylation signal (Cole and Stacy, 1985)
   1137..1289    -  CDS            ble (fragment): BLE_KLEPN - Experimental evidence at protein level: Swiss-Prot protein existence level 1. Binding protein with a strong affinity to the bleomycin family of antibiotics. Binds to CL990; an antimitotic-antibiotic compound. From Klebsiella pneumoniae.
   1310..2104    -  CDS            NeoR/KanR: aminoglycoside phosphotransferase from Tn5; aph(3')-II (or nptII); confers resistance to neomycin, kanamycin, and G418 (Geneticin®)
   2139..2496    -  promoter       SV40 promoter: SV40 enhancer and early promoter
   2498..2602    -  promoter       AmpR promoter: bla
   2629..3057    +  rep_origin     f1 ori (sequence partly withheld): f1 bacteriophage origin of replication; arrow indicates direction of (+) strand synthesis
   3091..3212    -  polyA_signal   SV40 poly(A) signal: SV40 polyadenylation signal
   3235..3319    -  CDS            large T antigen (fragment): large T antigen from SV40 (simian virus 40)
   3331..3357    -  misc_feature   MCS (fragment): multiple cloning site
   3460..4401    -  CDS            NFKBIA: IKBA_PIG - Also known as IKBA. Experimental evidence at protein level: Swiss-Prot protein existence level 1. Inhibits the activity of dimeric NF-kappa-B/REL complexes by trapping REL dimers in the cytoplasm through masking of their nuclear localization signals. On cellular stimulation by immune and proinflammatory responses, becomes phosphorylated promoting ubiquitination and degradation, enabling the dimeric RELA to translocate to the nucleus and activate transcription. From Sus scrofa (Pig).
   4402..4467    -  misc_feature   MCS: multiple cloning site
   4468..5184    -  CDS            ECFP: ECFP is a basic (constitutively fluorescent) cyan fluorescent protein published in 1996, derived from Aequorea victoria. It has low acid sensitivity.
   5229..5432    -  promoter       CMV promoter: human cytomegalovirus (CMV) immediate early promoter
   5433..5736    -  enhancer       CMV enhancer: human cytomegalovirus immediate early enhancer
>Addgene plasmid #111193 | ECFP-IKB | addgene full sequence | sequence record 213136 | Addgene NGS Result
TGCATGGCGGTAATACGGTTATCCACAGAATCAGGGGATAACGCAGGAAAGAACATGTGAGCAAAAGGCC
AGCAAAAGGCCAGGAACCGTAAAAAGGCCGCGTTGCTGGCGTTTTTCCATAGGCTCCGCCCCCCTGACGA
GCATCACAAAAATCGACGCTCAAGTCAGAGGTGGCGAAACCCGACAGGACTATAAAGATACCAGGCGTTT
CCCCCTGGAAGCTCCCTCGTGCGCTCTCCTGTTCCGACCCTGCCGCTTACCGGATACCTGTCCGCCTTTC
TCCCTTCGGGAAGCGTGGCGCTTTCTCATAGCTCACGCTGTAGGTATCTCAGTTCGGTGTAGGTCGTTCG
CTCCAAGCTGGGCTGTGTGCACGAACCCCCCGTTCAGCCCGACCGCTGCGCCTTATCCGGTAACTATCGT
CTTGAGTCCAACCCGGTAAGACACGACTTATCGCCACTGGCAGCAGCCACTGGTAACAGGATTAGCAGAG
CGAGGTATGTAGGCGGTGATACAGAGTTCTTGAAGTGGTGGCCTAACTACGGCTACACTAGAAGAACAGT
ATTTGGTATCTGCGCTCTGCTGAAGCCAGTTACCTTCGGAAAAAGAGTTGGTAGCTCTTGATCCGGCAAA
CAAACCACCGCTGGTAGCGGTGGTTTTTTTGTTTGCAAGCAGCAGATTACGCGCAGAAAAAAAGGATCTC
AAGAAGATCCTTTGATCTTTTCTACGGGGTCTGACGCTCAGTGGAACGAAAACTCACGTTAAGGGATTTT
GGTCATGAGATTATCAAAAAGGATCTTCACCTAGATCCTTTTAAATTAAAAATGAAGTTTTAAATCAATC
TAAAGTATATATGAGTAACCTGAGGCTATGGCAGGGCCTGCCGCCCCGACGTTGGCTGCGAGCCCTGGGC
CTTCACCCGAACTTGGGGGGTGGGGTGGGGAAAAGGAAGAAACGCGGGCGTATTGGCCCCAATGGGGTCT
CGGTGGGGTATCGACAGAGTGCCAGCCCTGGGACCGAACCCCGCGTTTATGAACAAACGACCCAACACCG
TGCGTTTTATTCTGTCTTTTTATTGCCGTCATAGCGCGGGTTCCTTCCGGTATTGTCTCCTTCCGTGTTT
CAGTTAGCCTCCCCCTAGGGTGGGCGAAGAACTCCAGCATGAGATCCCCGCGCTGGAGGATCATCCAGCC
GGCGTCCCGGAAAACGATTCCGAAGCCCAACCTTTCATAGAAGGCGGCGGTGGAATCGAAATCTCGTGAT
GGCAGGTTGGGCGTCGCTTGGTCGGTCATTTCGAACCCCAGAGTCCCGCTCAGAAGAACTCGTCAAGAAG
GCGATAGAAGGCGATGCGCTGCGAATCGGGAGCGGCGATACCGTAAAGCACGAGGAAGCGGTCAGCCCAT
TCGCCGCCAAGCTCTTCAGCAATATCACGGGTAGCCAACGCTATGTCCTGATAGCGGTCCGCCACACCCA
GCCGGCCACAGTCGATGAATCCAGAAAAGCGGCCATTTTCCACCATGATATTCGGCAAGCAGGCATCGCC
ATGGGTCACGACGAGATCCTCGCCGTCGGGCATGCTCGCCTTGAGCCTGGCGAACAGTTCGGCTGGCGCG
AGCCCCTGATGCTCTTCGTCCAGATCATCCTGATCGACAAGACCGGCTTCCATCCGAGTACGTGCTCGCT
CGATGCGATGTTTCGCTTGGTGGTCGAATGGGCAGGTAGCCGGATCAAGCGTATGCAGCCGCCGCATTGC
ATCAGCCATGATGGATACTTTCTCGGCAGGAGCAAGGTGAGATGACAGGAGATCCTGCCCCGGCACTTCG
CCCAATAGCAGCCAGTCCCTTCCCGCTTCAGTGACAACGTCGAGCACAGCTGCGCAAGGAACGCCCGTCG
TGGCCAGCCACGATAGCCGCGCTGCCTCGTCTTGCAGTTCATTCAGGGCACCGGACAGGTCGGTCTTGAC
AAAAAGAACCGGGCGCCCCTGCGCTGACAGCCGGAACACGGCGGCATCAGAGCAGCCGATTGTCTGTTGT
GCCCAGTCATAGCCGAATAGCCTCTCCACCCAAGCGGCCGGAGAACCTGCGTGCAATCCATCTTGTTCAA
TCATGCGAAACGATCCTCATCCTGTCTCTTGATCGATCTTTGCAAAAGCCTAGGCCTCCAAAAAAGCCTC
CTCACTACTTCTGGAATAGCTCAGAGGCCGAGGCGGCCTCGGCCTCTGCATAAATAAAAAAAATTAGTCA
GCCATGGGGCGGAGAATGGGCGGAACTGGGCGGAGTTAGGGGCGGGATGGGCGGAGTTAGGGGCGGGACT
ATGGTTGCTGACTAATTGAGATGCATGCTTTGCATACTTCTGCCTGCTGGGGAGCCTGGGGACTTTCCAC
ACCTGGTTGCTGACTAATTGAGATGCATGCTTTGCATACTTCTGCCTGCTGGGGAGCCTGGGGACTTTCC
ACACCCTAACTGACACACATTCCACAGCTGGTTCTTTCCGCCTCAGGACTCTTCCTTTTTCAATATTATT
GAAGCATTTATCAGGGTTATTGTCTCATGAGCGGATACATATTTGAATGTATTTAGAAAAATAAACAAAT
AGGGGTTCCGCGCACATTTCCCCGAAAAGTGCCACCTG
[124 nt withheld, positions 2629-2752]
C
[91 nt withheld, positions 2754-2844]
A
[49 nt withheld, positions 2846-2894]
CCTTTGACGTTGGAGTCCACGTTCTTT
[37 nt withheld, positions 2922-2958]
ACCCTATCTCGGTCTATTCTTTTGATTTATAAGGGATTTTGCCGATTTCGGCCTATTGGTTAAAAAATGA
GCTGATTTAACAAAAATTTAACGCGAATTTTAACAAAATATTAACGCTTACAATTTACGCCTTAAGATAC
ATTGATGAGTTTGGACAAACCACAACTAGAATGCAGTGAAAAAAATGCTTTATTTGTGAAATTTGTGATG
CTATTGCTTTATTTGTAACCATTATAAGCTGCAATAAACAAGTTAACAACAACAATTGCATTCATTTTAT
GTTTCAGGTTCAGGGGGAGGTGTGGGAGGTTTTTTAAAGCAAGTAAAACCTCTACAAATGTGGTATGGCT
GATTATGATCAGTTATCTAGATCCGGTGGATCCCGGGCCCGCGGTACCGGGCCCCCCCTCGAGTTTTTTT
TTTTTTTTTTTAGAAAAATAAAACTCTTGATTTTGTACAAATGTACAAGTACATGGTCTTTTAGACACTT
TCCAAAGCTCATAACGTCAGGCGCTGGCCTCCAAGCACGCAGTCGTCATAGGGCAGCTCATCCTCTGTGA
ACTCTGACTCCGTGTCATAGCTCTCCTCATCCTCGCTCTCTGGAAGCATCTGGAGGTTTTCTAGGGTCAG
CTGGCCCAGCTGCTGCTGTATCCGAGTGCTTGGGCGGCCCCAGGTGAGCTGGTACGGGGAGTAGCCCTGG
TAGGTGACTCTGTTGACATCAGCCCCACACTTCAACAAGAGCGACACCAGGTCGGGATTCTGCAGGTCCA
CCGCAAGATGCAGGGCGGTTCGGCCATTGCAGGGCTCCTGAGCGTTGACATCAGCACCCAAAGACACCAA
CAGCTCCACAATGCCCAGGTAGCCATGGATCGAGGCTAAGTGCAGACATGTGTGGCCATTGTAGTTGGTG
GCCTGCAGAATGGAGTGGAGGTGCTGGGTCCCGCGGGGCTGAGTCAGGACTCCCACACTGGCCAGGCAGC
CCTGCTCACAGGCAAGGTGTAGAGGGGTATTTCCTCGAAAGTCTCGGAGCTCAGGATCACAGCCAGCTTC
CAGAAGTGCCTCAGCGATTTCTGGCTGGTTGGTGATCACCGCCAAGTGGAGTGGAGTCTGCTGCAGGTTG
TTCTGGAAGTTAAGAAAAGCCAGATCTCCCTTCACTTGGCGGACCACTTCCATGGTCAGTGCCTTCTCTT
CATGGATGATGGCCAAGTGCAGGAACGAGTCTCCGTCCTCGGTGAGCTGCTGCTTCCAGGGCTCGGCGCC
GCGGGGCGCCTCCTGCGGCTCGAGGCGGATCTCGCGCAGCTCCTTCACCATCTGCTCGTACTCCTCGTCC
TTCATGGAGTCCAGGCCGCTGTCGTGGCGGTCATCCAGTAGCCGCTCCTTCTTGAGCGCGTCCCGGGGCC
CCTCCATGGCCCACTCCTGGCCGGGCTCTGCGGGCTGGAACATGGATCCCGGGCCCGCGGTACCGTCGAC
TGCAGAATTCGAAGCTTGAGCTCGAGATCTGAGTCCGGACTTGTACAGCTCGTCCATGCCGAGAGTGATC
CCGGCGGCGGTCACGAACTCCAGCAGGACCATGTGATCGCGCTTCTCGTTGGGGTCTTTGCTCAGGGCGG
ACTGGGTGCTCAGGTAGTGGTTGTCGGGCAGCAGCACGGGGCCGTCGCCGATGGGGGTGTTCTGCTGGTA
GTGGTCGGCGAGCTGCACGCTGCCGTCCTCGATGTTGTGGCGGATCTTGAAGTTGGCCTTGATGCCGTTC
TTCTGCTTGTCGGCGGTGATATAGACGTTGTGGCTGATGTAGTTGTACTCCAGCTTGTGCCCCAGGATGT
TGCCGTCCTCCTTGAAGTCGATGCCCTTCAGCTCGATGCGGTTCACCAGGGTGTCGCCCTCGAACTTCAC
CTCGGCGCGGGTCTTGTAGTTGCCGTCGTCCTTGAAGAAGATGGTGCGCTCCTGGACGTAGCCTTCGGGC
ATGGCGGACTTGAAGAAGTCGTGCTGCTTCATGTGGTCGGGGTAGCGGCTGAAGCACTGCACGCCCCAGG
TCAGGGTGGTCACGAGGGTGGGCCAGGGCACGGGCAGCTTGCCGGTGGTGCAGATGAACTTCAGGGTCAG
CTTGCCGTAGGTGGCATCGCCCTCGCCCTCGCCGGACACGCTGAACTTGTGGCCGTTTACGTCGCCGTCC
AGCTCGACCAGGATGGGCACCACCCCGGTGAACAGCTCCTCGCCCTTGCTCACCATGGTGGCGACCGGTA
GCGCTAGCGGATCTGACGGTTCACTAAACCAGCTCTGCTTATATAGACCTCCCACCGTACACGCCTACCG
CCCATTTGCGTCAATGGGGCGGAGTTGTTACGACATTTTGGAAAGTCCCGTTGATTTTGGTGCCAAAACA
AACTCCCATTGACGTCAATGGGGTGGAGACTTGGAAATCCCCGTGAGTCAAACCGCTATCCACGCCCATT
GATGTACTGCCAAAACCGCATCACCATGGTAATAGCGATGACTAATACGTAGATGTACTGCCAAGTAGGA
AAGTCCCATAAGGTCATGTACTGGGCATAATGCCAGGCGGGCCATTTACCGTCATTGACGTCAATAGGGG
GCGTACTTGGCATATGATACACTTGATGTACTGCCAAGTGGGCAGTTTACCGTAAATACTCCACCCATTG
ACGTCAATGGAAAGTCCCTATTGGCGTTACTATGGGAACATACGTCATTATTGACGTCAATGGGCGGGGG
TCGTTGGGCGGTCAGCCAGGCGGGCCATTTACCGTAAGTTATGTAACGCGGAACTCCATATATGGGCTAT
GAACTAATGACCCCGTAATTGATTACTATTAATAACTA
